>Addgene plasmid #141540 | TFORF0169 | depositor full sequence | sequence record 276756 | Full Sequence
TTAATGTAGTCTTATGCAATACTCTTGTAGTCTTGCAACATGGTAACGATGAGTTAGCAACATGCCTTAC
AAGGAGAGAAAAAGCACCGTGCATGCCGATTGGTGGAAGTAAGGTGGTACGATCGTGCCTTATTAGGAAG
GCAACAGACGGGTCTGACATGGATTGGACGAACCACTGAATTGCCGCATTGCAGAGATATTGTATTTAAG
TGCCTAGCTCGATACATAAACGGGTCTCTCTGGTTAGACCAGATCTGAGCCTGGGAGCTCTCTGGCTAAC
TAGGGAACCCACTGCTTAAGCCTCAATAAAGCTTGCCTTGAGTGCTTCAAGTAGTGTGTGCCCGTCTGTT
GTGTGACTCTGGTAACTAGAGATCCCTCAGACCCTTTTAGTCAGTGTGGAAAATCTCTAGCAGTGGCGCC
CGAACAGGGACTTGAAAGCGAAAGGGAAACCAGAGGAGCTCTCTCGACGCAGGACTCGGCTTGCTGAAGC
GCGCACGGCAAGAGGCGAGGGGCGGCGACTGGTGAGTACGCCAAAAATTTTGACTAGCGGAGGCTAGAAG
GAGAGAGATGGGTGCGAGAGCGTCAGTATTAAGCGGGGGAGAATTAGATCGCGATGGGAAAAAATTCGGT
TAAGGCCAGGGGGAAAGAAAAAATATAAATTAAAACATATAGTATGGGCAAGCAGGGAGCTAGAACGATT
CGCAGTTAATCCTGGCCTGTTAGAAACATCAGAAGGCTGTAGACAAATACTGGGACAGCTACAACCATCC
CTTCAGACAGGATCAGAAGAACTTAGATCATTATATAATACAGTAGCAACCCTCTATTGTGTGCATCAAA
GGATAGAGATAAAAGACACCAAGGAAGCTTTAGACAAGATAGAGGAAGAGCAAAACAAAAGTAAGACCAC
CGCACAGCAAGCGGCCGCTGATCTTCAGACCTGGAGGAGGAGATATGAGGGACAATTGGAGAAGTGAATT
ATATAAATATAAAGTAGTAAAAATTGAACCATTAGGAGTAGCACCCACCAAGGCAAAGAGAAGAGTGGTG
CAGAGAGAAAAAAGAGCAGTGGGAATAGGAGCTTTGTTCCTTGGGTTCTTGGGAGCAGCAGGAAGCACTA
TGGGCGCAGCGTCAATGACGCTGACGGTACAGGCCAGACAATTATTGTCTGGTATAGTGCAGCAGCAGAA
CAATTTGCTGAGGGCTATTGAGGCGCAACAGCATCTGTTGCAACTCACAGTCTGGGGCATCAAGCAGCTC
CAGGCAAGAATCCTGGCTGTGGAAAGATACCTAAAGGATCAACAGCTCCTGGGGATTTGGGGTTGCTCTG
GAAAACTCATTTGCACCACTGCTGTGCCTTGGAATGCTAGTTGGAGTAATAAATCTCTGGAACAGATTTG
GAATCACACGACCTGGATGGAGTGGGACAGAGAAATTAACAATTACACAAGCTTAATACACTCCTTAATT
GAAGAATCGCAAAACCAGCAAGAAAAGAATGAACAAGAATTATTGGAATTAGATAAATGGGCAAGTTTGT
GGAATTGGTTTAACATAACAAATTGGCTGTGGTATATAAAATTATTCATAATGATAGTAGGAGGCTTGGT
AGGTTTAAGAATAGTTTTTGCTGTACTTTCTATAGTGAATAGAGTTAGGCAGGGATATTCACCATTATCG
TTTCAGACCCACCTCCCAACCCCGAGGGGACCCATGCATTGCATCTCAATTAGTCAGCAACCAGGTGTGG
AAAGTCCCCAGGCTCCCCAGCAGGCAGAAGTATGCAAAGCATGCGTCTCAATTAGTCAGCAACCATAGTC
CCGCCCCTAACTCCGCCCATCCCGCCCCTAACTCCGCCCAGTTCCGCCCATTCTCCGCCCCATGGCTGAC
TAATTTTTTTTATTTATGCAGAGGCCGAGGCCGCCTCGGCCTCTGAGCTATTCCAGAAGTAGTGAGGAGG
CTTTTTTGGAGGCCTAGGCTTTTGCAAAAAGCTTTCTAGAGGTACCACCGGAGCTTACCATGACCGAGTA
CAAGCCCACGGTGCGCCTCGCCACCCGCGACGACGTCCCCAGGGCCGTACGCACCCTCGCCGCCGCGTTC
GCCGACTACCCCGCCACGCGCCACACCGTCGATCCGGACCGCCACATCGAGCGGGTCACCGAGCTGCAAG
AACTCTTCCTCACGCGCGTCGGGCTCGACATCGGCAAGGTGTGGGTCGCGGACGACGGCGCCGCCGTGGC
GGTCTGGACCACGCCGGAGAGCGTCGAAGCGGGGGCGGTGTTCGCCGAGATCGGCCCGCGCATGGCCGAG
TTGAGCGGTTCCCGGCTGGCCGCGCAGCAACAGATGGAAGGCCTCCTGGCGCCGCACCGGCCCAAGGAGC
CCGCGTGGTTCCTGGCCACCGTCGGCGTCTCGCCCGACCACCAGGGCAAGGGTCTGGGCAGCGCCGTCGT
GCTCCCCGGAGTGGAGGCGGCCGAGCGCGCCGGGGTGCCCGCCTTCCTGGAGACCTCCGCGCCCCGCAAC
CTCCCCTTCTACGAGCGGCTCGGCTTCACCGTCACCGCCGACGTCGAGGTGCCCGAAGGACCGCGCACCT
GGTGCATGACCCGCAAGCCCGGTGCCAGTTAACGAATTCTAGATCTTGAGACAAATGGCAGTATTCATCC
ACAATTTTAAAAGAAAAGGGGGGATTGGGGGGTACAGTGCAGGGGAAAGAATAGTAGACATAATAGCAAC
AGACATACAAACTAAAGAATTACAAAAACAAATTACAAAAATTCAAAATTTTCGGGTTTATTACAGGGAC
AGCAGAGATCCACTTTGGCGCCGGCTCGAGGCCTGCAGGTGCAAAGATGGATAAAGTTTTAAACAGAGAG
GAATCTTTGCAGCTAATGGACCTTCTAGGTCTTGAAAGGAGTGGGAATTGGCTCCGGTGCCCGTCAGTGG
GCAGAGCGCACATCGCCCACAGTCCCCGAGAAGTTGGGGGGAGGGGTCGGCAATTGAACCGGTGCCTAGA
GAAGGTGGCGCGGGGTAAACTGGGAAAGTGATGTCGTGTACTGGCTCCGCCTTTTTCCCGAGGGTGGGGG
AGAACCGTATATAAGTGCAGTAGTCGCCGTGAACGTTCTTTTTCGCAACGGGTTTGCCGCCAGAACACAG
GTAAGTGCCGTGTGTGGTTCCCGCGGGCCTGGCCTCTTTACGGGTTATGGCCCTTGCGTGCCTTGAATTA
CTTCCACCTGGCTGCAGTACGTGATTCTTGATCCCGAGCTTCGGGTTGGAAGTGGGTGGGAGAGTTCGAG
GCCTTGCGCTTAAGGAGCCCCTTCGCCTCGTGCTTGAGTTGAGGCCTGGCCTGGGCGCTGGGGCCGCCGC
GTGCGAATCTGGTGGCACCTTCGCGCCTGTCTCGCTGCTTTCGATAAGTCTCTAGCCATTTAAAATTTTT
GATGACCTGCTGCGACGCTTTTTTTCTGGCAAGATAGTCTTGTAAATGCGGGCCAAGATCTGCACACTGG
TATTTCGGTTTTTGGGGCCGCGGGCGGCGACGGGGCCCGTGCGTCCCAGCGCACATGTTCGGCGAGGCGG
GGCCTGCGAGCGCGGCCACCGAGAATCGGACGGGGGTAGTCTCAAGCTGGCCGGCCTGCTCTGGTGCCTG
GCCTCGCGCCGCCGTGTATCGCCCCGCCCTGGGCGGCAAGGCTGGCCCGGTCGGCACCAGTTGCGTGAGC
GGAAAGATGGCCGCTTCCCGGCCCTGCTGCAGGGAGCTCAAAATGGAGGACGCGGCGCTCGGGAGAGCGG
GCGGGTGAGTCACCCACACAAAGGAAAAGGGCCTTTCCGTCCTCAGCCGTCGCTTCATGTGACTCCACGG
AGTACCGGGCGCCGTCCAGGCACCTCGATTAGTTCTCGAGCTTTTGGAGTACGTCGTCTTTAGGTTGGGG
GGAGGGGTTTTATGCGATGGAGTTTCCCCACACTGAGTGGGTGGAGACTGAAGTTAGGCCAGCTTGGCAC
TTGATGTAATTCTCCTTGGAATTTGCCCTTTTTGAGTTTGGATCTTGGTTCATTCTCAAGCCTCAGACAG
TGGTTCAAAGTTTTTTTCTTCCATTTCAGGTGTCGTGAGGCTAGCACCGCCACCATGGTATTCCGCTCCC
CCCTAGACCTCTATTCCTCCCACTTCTTGTTGCCAAACTTCGCCGATTCTCACCACCGCTCCATACTTCT
GGCGAGTAGCGGCGGCGGGAACGGTGCGGGAGGCGGCGGCGGCGCGGGAGGCGGCAGCGGCGGCGGGAAC
GGTGCGGGAGGCGGCGGTGCTGGCGGAGCAGGCGGCGGCGGCGGCGGCGGCTCCAGGGCCCCCCCGGAAG
AGTTGTCCATGTTCCAGCTGCCCACCCTCAACTTCTCGCCGGAGCAGGTGGCCAGCGTCTGTGAGACGCT
GGAGGAGACGGGCGACATCGAGCGGCTGGGCCGCTTCCTCTGGTCGCTGCCCGTGGCCCCCGGGGCGTGC
GAGGCCATCAACAAACACGAGTCGATCCTGCGCGCGCGCGCCGTGGTCGCCTTCCACACGGGCAACTTCC
GCGACCTCTACCACATCCTTGAGAACCACAAGTTCACCAAGGAGTCTCACGGCAAGCTGCAGGCCATGTG
GCTCGAGGCGCACTACCAGGAGGCCGAGAAGCTGCGCGGCCGCCCACTCGGCCCGGTGGACAAGTACCGC
GTGCGCAAGAAGTTCCCGCTGCCACGCACCATCTGGGACGGCGAGCAGAAGACGCATTGCTTCAAGGAGC
GGACTCGGAGCCTGTTGCGGGAGTGGTACCTACAGGACCCCTACCCCAACCCCAGCAAGAAACGCGAACT
GGCGCAGGCCACCGGCCTCACTCCCACACAAGTAGGCAACTGGTTTAAGAACCGGCGGCAGCGCGACCGC
GCCGCGGCGGCCAAGAACAGGCTCCAGCACCAGGCCATTGGACCGAGCGGCATGCGCTCGCTGGCCGAGC
CCGGCTGCCCCACGCACGGCTCGGCAGAGTCGCCGTCCACGGCGGCCAGCCCGACCACCAGCGTGTCCAG
CCTGACGGAGCGCGCAGACACCGGCACCTCCATCCTCTCGGTAACCTCCAGCGACTCGGAATGTGATGTA
TAGTAATGAACTAGTCCGTAACTTGAAAGTATTTCGATTTCTTGGCTTTATATATCTTGTGGAAAGGACG
ATCAATGTAAGGGACCTGGAGGTGAACGCGTTAAGTCGACAATCAACCTCTGGATTACAAAATTTGTGAA
AGATTGACTGGTATTCTTAACTATGTTGCTCCTTTTACGCTATGTGGATACGCTGCTTTAATGCCTTTGT
ATCATGCTATTGCTTCCCGTATGGCTTTCATTTTCTCCTCCTTGTATAAATCCTGGTTGCTGTCTCTTTA
TGAGGAGTTGTGGCCCGTTGTCAGGCAACGTGGCGTGGTGTGCACTGTGTTTGCTGACGCAACCCCCACT
GGTTGGGGCATTGCCACCACCTGTCAGCTCCTTTCCGGGACTTTCGCTTTCCCCCTCCCTATTGCCACGG
CGGAACTCATCGCCGCCTGCCTTGCCCGCTGCTGGACAGGGGCTCGGCTGTTGGGCACTGACAATTCCGT
GGTGTTGTCGGGGAAATCATCGTCCTTTCCTTGGCTGCTCGCCTGTGTTGCCACCTGGATTCTGCGCGGG
ACGTCCTTCTGCTACGTCCCTTCGGCCCTCAATCCAGCGGACCTTCCTTCCCGCGGCCTGCTGCCGGCTC
TGCGGCCTCTTCCGCGTCTTCGCCTTCGCCCTCAGACGAGTCGGATCTCCCTTTGGGCCGCCTCCCCGCG
TCGACTTTAAGACCAATGACTTACAAGGCAGCTGTAGATCTTAGCCACTTTTTAAAAGAAAAGGGGGGAC
TGGAAGGGCTAATTCACTCCCAACGAAGACAAGATCTGCTTTTTGCTTGTACTGGGTCTCTCTGGTTAGA
CCAGATCTGAGCCTGGGAGCTCTCTGGCTAACTAGGGAACCCACTGCTTAAGCCTCAATAAAGCTTGCCT
TGAGTGCTTCAAGTAGTGTGTGCCCGTCTGTTGTGTGACTCTGGTAACTAGAGATCCCTCAGACCCTTTT
AGTCAGTGTGGAAAATCTCTAGCAGTACGTATAGTAGTTCATGTCATCTTATTATTCAGTATTTATAACT
TGCAAAGAAATGAATATCAGAGAGTGAGAGGAACTTGTTTATTGCAGCTTATAATGGTTACAAATAAAGC
AATAGCATCACAAATTTCACAAATAAAGCATTTTTTTCACTGCATTCTAGTTGTGGTTTGTCCAAACTCA
TCAATGTATCTTATCATGTCTGGCTCTAGCTATCCCGCCCCTAACTCCGCCCATCCCGCCCCTAACTCCG
CCCAGTTCCGCCCATTCTCCGCCCCATGGCTGACTAATTTTTTTTATTTATGCAGAGGCCGAGGCCGCCT
CGGCCTCTGAGCTATTCCAGAAGTAGTGAGGAGGCTTTTTTGGAGGCCTAGGGACGTACCCAATTCGCCC
TATAGTGAGTCGTATTACGCGCGCTCACTGGCCGTCGTTTTACAACGTCGTGACTGGGAAAACCCTGGCG
TTACCCAACTTAATCGCCTTGCAGCACATCCCCCTTTCGCCAGCTGGCGTAATAGCGAAGAGGCCCGCAC
CGATCGCCCTTCCCAACAGTTGCGCAGCCTGAATGGCGAATGGG
[124 nt withheld, positions 6695-6818]
C
[91 nt withheld, positions 6820-6910]
A
[49 nt withheld, positions 6912-6960]
CCTTTGACGTTGGAGTCCACGTTCTTT
[37 nt withheld, positions 6988-7024]
ACCCTATCTCGGTCTATTCTTTTGATTTATAAGGGATTTTGCCGATTTCGGCCTATTGGTTAAAAAATGA
GCTGATTTAACAAAAATTTAACGCGAATTTTAACAAAATATTAACGCTTACAATTTAGGTGGCACTTTTC
GGGGAAATGTGCGCGGAACCCCTATTTGTTTATTTTTCTAAATACATTCAAATATGTATCCGCTCATGAG
ACAATAACCCTGATAAATGCTTCAATAATATTGAAAAAGGAAGAGTATGAGTATTCAACATTTCCGTGTC
GCCCTTATTCCCTTTTTTGCGGCATTTTGCCTTCCTGTTTTTGCTCACCCAGAAACGCTGGTGAAAGTAA
AAGATGCTGAAGATCAGTTGGGTGCACGAGTGGGTTACATCGAACTGGATCTCAACAGCGGTAAGATCCT
TGAGAGTTTTCGCCCCGAAGAACGTTTTCCAATGATGAGCACTTTTAAAGTTCTGCTATGTGGCGCGGTA
TTATCCCGTATTGACGCCGGGCAAGAGCAACTCGGTCGCCGCATACACTATTCTCAGAATGACTTGGTTG
AGTACTCACCAGTCACAGAAAAGCATCTTACGGATGGCATGACAGTAAGAGAATTATGCAGTGCTGCCAT
AACCATGAGTGATAACACTGCGGCCAACTTACTTCTGACAACGATCGGAGGACCGAAGGAGCTAACCGCT
TTTTTGCACAACATGGGGGATCATGTAACTCGCCTTGATCGTTGGGAACCGGAGCTGAATGAAGCCATAC
CAAACGACGAGCGTGACACCACGATGCCTGTAGCAATGGCAACAACGTTGCGCAAACTATTAACTGGCGA
ACTACTTACTCTAGCTTCCCGGCAACAATTAATAGACTGGATGGAGGCGGATAAAGTTGCAGGACCACTT
CTGCGCTCGGCCCTTCCGGCTGGCTGGTTTATTGCTGATAAATCTGGAGCCGGTGAGCGTGGGTCTCGCG
GTATCATTGCAGCACTGGGGCCAGATGGTAAGCCCTCCCGTATCGTAGTTATCTACACGACGGGGAGTCA
GGCAACTATGGATGAACGAAATAGACAGATCGCTGAGATAGGTGCCTCACTGATTAAGCATTGGTAACTG
TCAGACCAAGTTTACTCATATATACTTTAGATTGATTTAAAACTTCATTTTTAATTTAAAAGGATCTAGG
TGAAGATCCTTTTTGATAATCTCATGACCAAAATCCCTTAACGTGAGTTTTCGTTCCACTGAGCGTCAGA
CCCCGTAGAAAAGATCAAAGGATCTTCTTGAGATCCTTTTTTTCTGCGCGTAATCTGCTGCTTGCAAACA
AAAAAACCACCGCTACCAGCGGTGGTTTGTTTGCCGGATCAAGAGCTACCAACTCTTTTTCCGAAGGTAA
CTGGCTTCAGCAGAGCGCAGATACCAAATACTGTTCTTCTAGTGTAGCCGTAGTTAGGCCACCACTTCAA
GAACTCTGTAGCACCGCCTACATACCTCGCTCTGCTAATCCTGTTACCAGTGGCTGCTGCCAGTGGCGAT
AAGTCGTGTCTTACCGGGTTGGACTCAAGACGATAGTTACCGGATAAGGCGCAGCGGTCGGGCTGAACGG
GGGGTTCGTGCACACAGCCCAGCTTGGAGCGAACGACCTACACCGAACTGAGATACCTACAGCGTGAGCT
ATGAGAAAGCGCCACGCTTCCCGAAGGGAGAAAGGCGGACAGGTATCCGGTAAGCGGCAGGGTCGGAACA
GGAGAGCGCACGAGGGAGCTTCCAGGGGGAAACGCCTGGTATCTTTATAGTCCTGTCGGGTTTCGCCACC
TCTGACTTGAGCGTCGATTTTTGTGATGCTCGTCAGGGGGGCGGAGCCTATGGAAAAACGCCAGCAACGC
GGCCTTTTTACGGTTCCTGGCCTTTTGCTGGCCTTTTGCTCACATGTTCTTTCCTGCGTTATCCCCTGAT
TCTGTGGATAACCGTATTACCGCCTTTGAGTGAGCTGATACCGCTCGCCGCAGCCGAACGACCGAGCGCA
GCGAGTCAGTGAGCGAGGAAGCGGAAGAGCGCCCAATACGCAAACCGCCTCTCCCCGCGCGTTGGCCGAT
TCATTAATGCAGCTGGCACGACAGGTTTCCCGACTGGAAAGCGGGCAGTGAGCGCAACGCAATTAATGTG
AGTTAGCTCACTCATTAGGCACCCCAGGCTTTACACTTTATGCTTCCGGCTCGTATGTTGTGTGGAATTG
TGAGCGGATAACAATTTCACACAGGAAACAGCTATGACCATGATTACGCCAAGCGCGCAATTAACCCTCA
CTAAAGGGAACAAAAGCTGGAGCTGCAAGC
Features (pLannotate 1.2.2; 31 found; start..end, strand, type, name):
      5..231     +  promoter       RSV promoter: Rous sarcoma virus enhancer/promoter
    232..412     +  LTR            5' LTR (truncated): truncated 5' long terminal repeat (LTR) from HIV-1
    459..584     +  misc_feature   HIV-1 Ψ: packaging signal of human immunodeficiency virus type 1
    568..931     +  CDS            HIV-1 gag (fragment): gag protein from human immunodeficiency virus 1; gag
   1077..1310    +  misc_feature   RRE: The Rev response element (RRE) of HIV-1 allows for Rev-dependent mRNA export from the nucleus to the cytoplasm.
   1687..1713    +  CDS            Rev (fragment): human immunodeficiency virus 1 (HIV-1) Rev protein; rev; enhances nuclear export of unspliced and incompletely spliced viral mRNAs
   1720..1743    +  promoter       SV40 promoter (fragment): SV40 early promoter
   1744..1815    +  promoter       SV40 promoter (fragment): SV40 enhancer and early promoter
   1839..1974    +  rep_origin     SV40 ori: SV40 origin of replication
   2020..2616    +  CDS            PuroR (fragment): puromycin N-acetyltransferase; pac from Streptomyces; confers resistance to puromycin
   2665..2782    +  misc_feature   cPPT/CTS: central polypurine tract and central termination sequence of HIV-1
   2847..2913    +  CDS            small t antigen (fragment): SV40 (simian virus 40) small t antigen
   2920..4098    +  promoter       EF-1α promoter: strong constitutive promoter for human elongation factor EF-1α
   4115..5110    +  CDS            SIX3: SIX3_HUMAN - Experimental evidence at protein level: Swiss-Prot protein existence level 1. Transcriptional regulator which can act as both a transcriptional repressor and activator by binding a ATTA homeodomain core recognition sequence on these target genes. During forebrain development represses WNT1 expression allowing zona limitans intrathalamica formation and thereby ensuring proper anterio-posterior patterning of the diencephalon and formation of the rostral diencephalon. Acts as a direct upstream activator of SHH expression in the rostral diencephalon ventral midline and that in turn SH
   5126..5179    +  promoter       U6 promoter (fragment): RNA polymerase III promoter for human U6 snRNA
   5221..5809    +  misc_feature   WPRE: woodchuck hepatitis virus posttranscriptional regulatory element
   5860..5879    +  misc_feature   cPPT/CTS (fragment): central polypurine tract and central termination sequence of HIV-1
   5881..6114    +  LTR            3' LTR (ΔU3): self-inactivating 3' long terminal repeat (LTR) from HIV-1
   6192..6313    +  polyA_signal   SV40 poly(A) signal: SV40 polyadenylation signal
   6353..6488    +  rep_origin     SV40 ori: SV40 origin of replication
   6509..6527    -  promoter       T7 promoter: promoter for bacteriophage T7 RNA polymerase
   6535..6690    +  CDS            lacZα (fragment): LacZα fragment of β-galactosidase; lacZ fragment
   6695..7123    +  rep_origin     f1 ori (sequence partly withheld): f1 bacteriophage origin of replication; arrow indicates direction of (+) strand synthesis
   7176..7280    +  promoter       AmpR promoter: bla
   7281..8141    +  CDS            AmpR: β-lactamase; bla; confers resistance to ampicillin, carbenicillin, and related antibiotics
   8312..8900    +  rep_origin     ori: high-copy-number ColE1/pMB1/pBR322/pUC origin of replication
   9083..9175    +  CDS            lacI (fragment): lac repressor; lacI; The lac repressor binds to the lac operator to inhibit transcription in E. coli. This inhibition can be relieved by adding lactose or isopropyl-β-D-thiogalactopyranoside (IPTG).
   9188..9209    +  protein_bind   CAP binding site: CAP binding activates transcription in the presence of cAMP. E. coli catabolite activator protein
   9224..9254    +  promoter       lac promoter: promoter for the E. coli lac operon
   9262..9278    +  protein_bind   lac operator: The lac repressor binds to the lac operator to inhibit transcription in E. coli. This inhibition can be relieved by adding lactose or isopropyl-β-D-thiogalactopyranoside (IPTG). lac repressor encoded by lacI
   9323..9341    +  promoter       T3 promoter: promoter for bacteriophage T3 RNA polymerase
