[The description below was written by a language model from this plasmid's Addgene catalogue record and pLannotate feature annotations shown in this document.]
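Description:
TFORF0169 is a third-generation-style, self-inactivating lentiviral expression plasmid built on the pLX_TRC317 backbone for overexpressing the human transcription factor SIX3 in mammalian cells. It is maintained in E. coli through a high-copy ColE1/pUC-type origin with ampicillin resistance (AmpR), and also carries an f1 origin and remnants of a lacZα/lac promoter cloning region flanked by T7 and T3 promoters. Because of the repeated LTR sequences, the depositor notes a risk of recombination during propagation.

The viral portion begins with an RSV promoter fused to a truncated HIV-1 5' LTR, which drives production of the genomic RNA in packaging cells independently of Tat, followed by the Ψ packaging signal with a gag fragment, the Rev response element for nuclear export of the unspliced genome, and a cPPT/CTS that aids nuclear import. It ends in a ΔU3 3' LTR, which inactivates LTR promoter activity after integration, and an SV40 polyadenylation signal. Within this frame are two expression units: an SV40 early promoter/origin driving puromycin N-acetyltransferase for selection of transduced cells, and a strong constitutive EF-1α promoter driving the SIX3 ORF, a homeodomain regulator of forebrain development. A WPRE downstream enhances transcript stability and expression. The record describes a unique 24-bp barcode associated with the ORF; it is not annotated in the feature table, so its position is not stated, although a short U6 promoter fragment is detected between the ORF and the WPRE.

The construct belongs to a barcoded transcription factor ORF collection. The barcode allows each factor to be identified in pooled overexpression screens, such as those probing directed differentiation.
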