Addgene plasmid #141540: TFORF0169
Purpose: Lentiviral vector for overexpressing the SIX3 transcription factor ORF with a unique 24-bp barcode. Barcodes facilitate identification of transcription factors in pooled screens.
Depositing lab: Feng Zhang. Depositing organization: Broad Institute. Publication: A transcription factor atlas of directed differentiation. Joung J, Ma S, Tay T, Geiger-Schuller KR, Kirchgatterer PC, Verdine VK, Guo B, Arias-Garcia MA, Allen WE, Singh A, Kuksenko O, Abudayyeh OO, Gootenberg JS, Fu Z, Macrae RK, Buenrostro JD, Regev A, Zhang F. Cell. 2023 Jan 5;186(1):209-229.e26. doi: 10.1016/j.cell.2022.11.026. PubMed 36608654.
Backbone
  Vector backbone: pLX_TRC317
  Backbone manufacturer: Broad Institute Genetic Perturbation Platform
  Backbone size w/o insert (bp): 8264
  Vector type: Mammalian Expression, Lentiviral
  Selectable markers: Puromycin
Growth in bacteria
  Bacterial resistance: Ampicillin, 100 μg/mL
  Growth temperature: 37°C
  Growth strain: NEB Stable
  Copy number: High Copy
Gene/Insert
  Gene/Insert name: SIX3
  Species: H. sapiens (human)
  Insert size (bp): 1100
  Entrez Gene: SIX3 (a.k.a. HPE2)
  Promoter: EF1a
  Cloning method: Unknown
  Sequencing primers: 5′ GGGTGGAGACTGAAGTTAGGCCAG; 3′ CACATAGCGTAAAAGGAGCAACATAG
Terms and licenses: Academic/Nonprofit Terms; Industry Terms: Not Available to Industry
Depositor comments: NM_005413,ENST00000260653 . The transcription factor ORF portion of this plasmid was synthesized by Genewiz. Please test multiple small colonies in case of plasmid recombination. To make this collection available in a timely manner, a portion of this collection was not fully sequenced by Addgene. If an Addgene verified full plasmid sequence is not available, please contact us prior to placing an order to request the full sequence.
How to cite: TFORF0169 was a gift from Feng Zhang (Addgene plasmid # 141540 ; http://n2t.net/addgene:141540 ; RRID:Addgene_141540)
