>Addgene plasmid #141540 | TFORF0169 | depositor partial sequence | sequence record 276757 | Insert
ACCGCCACCATGGTATTCCGCTCCCCCCTAGACCTCTATTCCTCCCACTTCTTGTTGCCAAACTTCGCCG
ATTCTCACCACCGCTCCATACTTCTGGCGAGTAGCGGCGGCGGGAACGGTGCGGGAGGCGGCGGCGGCGC
GGGAGGCGGCAGCGGCGGCGGGAACGGTGCGGGAGGCGGCGGTGCTGGCGGAGCAGGCGGCGGCGGCGGC
GGCGGCTCCAGGGCCCCCCCGGAAGAGTTGTCCATGTTCCAGCTGCCCACCCTCAACTTCTCGCCGGAGC
AGGTGGCCAGCGTCTGTGAGACGCTGGAGGAGACGGGCGACATCGAGCGGCTGGGCCGCTTCCTCTGGTC
GCTGCCCGTGGCCCCCGGGGCGTGCGAGGCCATCAACAAACACGAGTCGATCCTGCGCGCGCGCGCCGTG
GTCGCCTTCCACACGGGCAACTTCCGCGACCTCTACCACATCCTTGAGAACCACAAGTTCACCAAGGAGT
CTCACGGCAAGCTGCAGGCCATGTGGCTCGAGGCGCACTACCAGGAGGCCGAGAAGCTGCGCGGCCGCCC
ACTCGGCCCGGTGGACAAGTACCGCGTGCGCAAGAAGTTCCCGCTGCCACGCACCATCTGGGACGGCGAG
CAGAAGACGCATTGCTTCAAGGAGCGGACTCGGAGCCTGTTGCGGGAGTGGTACCTACAGGACCCCTACC
CCAACCCCAGCAAGAAACGCGAACTGGCGCAGGCCACCGGCCTCACTCCCACACAAGTAGGCAACTGGTT
TAAGAACCGGCGGCAGCGCGACCGCGCCGCGGCGGCCAAGAACAGGCTCCAGCACCAGGCCATTGGACCG
AGCGGCATGCGCTCGCTGGCCGAGCCCGGCTGCCCCACGCACGGCTCGGCAGAGTCGCCGTCCACGGCGG
CCAGCCCGACCACCAGCGTGTCCAGCCTGACGGAGCGCGCAGACACCGGCACCTCCATCCTCTCGGTAAC
CTCCAGCGACTCGGAATGTGATGTATAGTAATGAACTAGTCCGTAACTTGAAAGTATTTCGATTTCTTGG
CTTTATATATCTTGTGGAAAGGACGATCAATGTAAGGGACCTGGAGGTGA
