>Addgene plasmid #141540 | TFORF0169 | depositor partial sequence | sequence record 276758 | Barcode
TCAATGTAAGGGACCTGGAGGTGA
