>Addgene plasmid #141540 | TFORF0169 | addgene partial sequence | sequence record 320000 | WPRE-R 5'-CATAGCGTAAAAGGAGCAACA-3'
TCCACACGGGCAACTTCCGCGACCTCTACCACATCCTTGAGAACCACAAGTTCACCAAGGAGTCTCACGG
CAAGCTGCAGGCCATGTGGCTCGAGGCGCACTACCAGGAGGCCGAGAAGCTGCGCGGCCGCCCACTCGGC
CCGGTGGACAAGTACCGCGTGCGCAAGAAGTTCCCGCTGCCACGCACCATCTGGGACGGCGAGCAGAAGA
CGCATTGCTTCAAGGAGCGGACTCGGAGCCTGTTGCGGGAGTGGTACCTACAGGACCCCTACCCCAACCC
CAGCAAGAAACGCGAACTGGCGCAGGCCACCGGCCTCACTCCCACACAAGTAGGCAACTGGTTTAAGAAC
CGGCGGCAGCGCGACCGCGCCGCGGCGGCCAAGAACAGGCTCCAGCACCAGGCCATTGGACCGAGCGGCA
TGCGCTCGCTGGCCGAGCCCGGCTGCCCCACGCACGGCTCGGCAGAGTCGCCGTCCACGGCGGCCAGCCC
GACCACCAGCGTGTCCAGCCTGACGGAGCGCGCAGACACCGGCACCTCCATCCTCTCGGTAACCTCCAGC
GACTCGGAATGTGATGTATAGTAATGAACTAGTCCGTAACTTGAAAGTATTTCGATTTCTTGGCTTTATA
TATCTTGTGGAAAGGACGATCAATGTAAGGGACCTGGAGGTGAACGCGTTAAGTCGACAATCAACCTCTG
GATTACAAAAT
